>Addgene plasmid #41004 | pEF5/FRT-DEST EVC2-TEV-YFP-Flag | addgene full sequence | sequence record 288035 | Addgene NGS Result
CGATGTACGGGCCAGATATACGCGTTGACATTGATTATTGACTAGGCTTTTGCAAAAAGCTTTGCAAAGA
TGGATAAAGTTTTAAACAGAGAGGAATCTTTGCAGCTAATGGACCTTCTAGGTCTTGAAAGGAGTGGGAA
TTGGCTCCGGTGCCCGTCAGTGGGCAGAGCGCACATCGCCCACAGTCCCCGAGAAGTTGGGGGGAGGGGT
CGGCAATTGAACCGGTGCCTAGAGAAGGTGGCGCGGGGTAAACTGGGAAAGTGATGTCGTGTACTGGCTC
CGCCTTTTTCCCGAGGGTGGGGGAGAACCGTATATAAGTGCAGTAGTCGCCGTGAACGTTCTTTTTCGCA
ACGGGTTTGCCGCCAGAACACAGGTAAGTGCCGTGTGTGGTTCCCGCGGGCCTGGCCTCTTTACGGGTTA
TGGCCCTTGCGTGCCTTGAATTACTTCCACCTGGCTGCAGTACGTGATTCTTGATCCCGAGCTTCGGGTT
GGAAGTGGGTGGGAGAGTTCGAGGCCTTGCGCTTAAGGAGCCCCTTCGCCTCGTGCTTGAGTTGAGGCCT
GGCCTGGGCGCTGGGGCCGCCGCGTGCGAATCTGGTGGCACCTTCGCGCCTGTCTCGCTGCTTTCGATAA
GTCTCTAGCCATTTAAAATTTTTGATGACCTGCTGCGACGCTTTTTTTCTGGCAAGATAGTCTTGTAAAT
GCGGGCCAAGATCTGCACACTGGTATTTCGGTTTTTGGGGCCGCGGGCGGCGACGGGGCCCGTGCGTCCC
AGCGCACATGTTCGGCGAGGCGGGGCCTGCGAGCGCGGCCACCGAGAATCGGACGGGGGTAGTCTCAAGC
TGGCCGGCCTGCTCTGGTGCCTGGCCTCGCGCCGCCGTGTATCGCCCCGCCCTGGGCGGCAAGGCTGGCC
CGGTCGGCACCAGTTGCGTGAGCGGAAAGATGGCCGCTTCCCGGCCCTGCTGCAGGGAGCTCAAAATGGA
GGACGCGGCGCTCGGGAGAGCGGGCGGGTGAGTCACCCACACAAAGGAAAAGGGCCTTTCCGTCCTCAGC
CGTCGCTTCATGTGACTCCACGGAGTACCGGGCGCCGTCCAGGCACCTCGATTAGTTCTCGAGCTTTTGG
AGTACGTCGTCTTTAGGTTGGGGGGAGGGGTTTTATGCGATGGAGTTTCCCCACACTGAGTGGGTGGAGA
CTGAAGTTAGGCCAGCTTGGCACTTGATGTAATTCTCCTTGGAATTTGCCCTTTTTGAGTTTGGATCTTG
GTTCATTCTCAAGCCTCAGACAGTGGTTCAAAGTTTTTTTCTTCCATTTCAGGTGTCGTGAGGAATTAGC
TTGGTACTAATACGACTCACTATAGGGAGACCCAAGCTGGCTAGGTAAGCTTGGTACCGAGCTCGGATCC
ACTAGTCCAGTGTGGTGGAATTCTGCAGATATCAACAAGTTTGTACAAAAAAGCAGGCTGGCGCCGGAAC
CAATTCAGTCGACTGGATCCGGTACCGAATTCCACCATGGGGGCGACGGGCCCCACGGGCGCTGGGGGAC
GAGCCACGTGGGTGCTGGCTGGGAATATCCTGGCCGCTGCCCTGGTACTGGGCTCGGGTCCGCGTGCACT
TCCACCATCCTTCCCTGCCCTGGGCCCAGGGTCACCATCTCGGCCCGGCCCAGCAGGACCCTGGGCAAGC
TCGCAGTACAGCGATATTTCAAGAGAAGCCCGAGGTCCCTTTGAGAATGGAGTGATATTTCAAAAATGCT
CACTGGTGTCTGGGCAGAGCGAATCGCAGACCATGCACGTGCAGCTGTCCGTGAACAACACCAGGACGCC
CACATCAGTCAACCTTTCGAACCTGCTCGTGCTAGATGAGATCACTGGCCTTGCTGTGAAGGAGTCGCCT
GGAAATAATACTCAGGATGGAATCCAGACTTTCAGAAAGAGCTTTCTGCAAGTGGGAGAATGCTACTCTG
TCAGCTACACAGCCTCGCTGGACCCCACAGCCCTTGGGACTGGGGAGAGCCTGGATCTTCCTGCCCGGCT
CATCTTTCAGAGCCCCTCACAGAACAGAACTCAGCTAAAAGCCCCCTTTACCATCACAGTGGAAGAAAAG
ATAATGGTTCTTCCTAACCATGGTCTTCACGCAGCAGGCTTCATCGCAGCCTTCCTCATCTCCCTCCTCC
TGACCGTGGCAGCCCTGTTCTTCTTGGCGAGGGGTCGATGTCTGCAGGGAGGCATGCTGTCCAGATGCCG
GATTCAGCATCCTGAGAACAAGCTGGAGCCCTCGCCCTTCACCTCTGCTAACGGTGTGAGCCAGGACCTT
TCCCTCAATGACCAAGTGGTTGCCATCCTGACTTCTGAGGAGCCTGGGAGCATGCTTCAAGCCCTAGAAG
AGTTGGAGATCGCAACCCTGAATCAGGCAGATGCGGATCTGGAGGCTTGTCGAAACCAGATTAGTAAGGA
CATCATTGCCCTTTTGATGAAGAATCTGGTCAGCGGTGGTCACCTCTCTCCGCAAACAGAAAGGAAGATG
GCCGCTGCTTTCAAAAAGCAGTTTCTGCTGTTGGAAAATGAAATACAGGAGGAGTATGAGCGGAAGATGT
TGGCACTGACGGCAGAGTGTGACCTAGAGATGAGGAAGAAGACAGAAAACCAGTACCAGAGGGAGATGGT
GGCCATGGAGGAAGCAGAAGAGGTGTTGAAGAGAGTTAGCGAGAGGTCTGCTGCCGAGTGCAGCAGCCTT
TTGCGGACCCTCCATGGGCTGGAGCAGGAGGACATGCAGAGGTCCCTTACTCTGGACCAAGCCGAGGACT
TTGCTCAAGCACACAGGCAGCTGGCTGTTTTCCAGAGGAATGAATTACACAGCATCGTCTATACCCAGAT
ACAGAGTGCTGTCTCCAAAGGGGAACTGAGGCCTGAGGTGGCTAAAATGATGCTGCAAGACTACTCTAAA
ACACAGGAGAGTGTAGAAGAGCTGATGGACTTCTTCCAGGCCACCAAGCGATACCATCTCAGCAAGAGGT
TTGGCCACAGAGAGTACCTGGTCCAGAGACTGCAGGCCATGGAGACCCGGGTGCAAGGGCTGCTGAACAC
CGCGGCTACCCAGCTAACAAGCCTCATCCATAAACATGAGAGGGCTGGCTACTTGGATGAAGATCAGATG
GAAACGCTATTGGAGCGTGCACAGACAGAAACCTTTTCTATAAAACAGAAGCTGGACAATGACTTAAAGC
AGGAAAAGAAAAGGCTCCACCAGAGATTAATAACCAGGAGGCGGCGAGAGCTTCTGCAGAAGCACAAGGA
GCAGCAGAAGGAGCAGGTGTCCCTTGGCGAGGCCTCCAGCACCGCGGAGGACGCAGTCCAGTACCTGCAC
CAGTGGAGGAGCGTGATGGCCGAGCACACCGCTGCCCTGGAGGAGCTGCAGGAACGTCTGGACCAGGCTG
CCCTGGATGACCTCCGGGTCCTGACTGTGTCGCTGTCGGAGAAAGCCACGGAAGAGCTGAGGCGCCTGCA
GAGCACGGCCATGACACAGGAGCTGCTGAAGCGCAGTGCTCCCTGGCTCTTCCTGCAGCAGATCTTAGAG
GAGCACAGCCGGGAGTCTGCGGCTCGCACCACGCAACTGGAGGCAGAGGAGAGGGAACGTGGCCAGGAGC
TGGTGCAGGGCGTGAGGCAGAGGCTACAGCAGGATGCACTGGAGGCCTACACGGAAGAGCAGGCAGAGCT
GAGGCACTGGGAGCACTTGGTGTTCATGAAACTCTGCTGTGCGGCCATCTCATTGTCTGAAGAAGACCTG
CTCCGGGTAAGGCAGGAGGCACAGGGCTGCTTCAGCCAGCTGGACCGGAGCTTGGCCCTCCCCAGAGTCC
GTGCACGAGTGTTGCAGCAGCAGGCGCAGATGGCCTGGCGGGAAGCAGAGTTTCGGAAACTGGACCAGGC
CCTGGCTGCGCCTGAGCTGCAGTCCAAGGCAAGAAAGCTGCGTTCCAAGGGCAGAGGCAAGGCCGATCTT
CTGAAGAAGAACCTGGAGGATAAGATCCGACTATTCGAGGAGCGGGCCCCTGTAGAACTGGCTGACCAGG
TGCGAGGGGAATTGCTCCAAGAGAGGGTCCAGAGGCTGGAGGCCCAGGAGGCGCACTTTGCTGAGTCACT
TGTGGCTCTGCAGTTCCAGAAGGTGGCCCGGGCTGCTGAGACCCTCTCAGTCTACACCGCCCTGCTCAGC
ATTCAAGACCTGCTGCTGGGGGAGCTGAGTGAGTCGGAGACCCTGACCAAGTCAGCCTGTGTGCAGATCC
TGGAGTCCCACAGGCCGGAGCTGCAGGAGCTGCAGGAGCTGGAGAGGAAGCTGGAGGACCAGCTGGTGCA
GCAGGAAGAGGCCGAGCAGCAGCGGGTCCTGGAGAGCTGGCAGCGGTGGGCGGCCGATGGACCTGGGCTG
AGCGAACCTGAGGAGATGGATCCTGAAAGGCAGGTCTCTGCCATCCTGCGGCAAGCCCTGAACAAGGGCC
AGAAGCTGCTGGAGCAGCATCAGCAGAGGGTGAGAGAGGAGTGGCAGAACGGTGCGGTGCTGGAAGATTC
TCTGGAAAGCATTGAAGCTGACACCATGGCCAGCCTTTGCAGCCAGGGACTGAGGCTGGTGTCATACCTC
TCAAGGATGACAATGGTACCAGGCAGCACACTACTGCGACTCCTGAGTGTGGTGCTTCCAGCGGCTTCAC
AGCCTCAGCTACTGGCCCTGCTGGACGCAGTCAGTGAGAAGCACTCCGACCACACAGCTGAGAATGAGAG
CAGTGGTGAGCAGGCTCAGGCAGAGCAGAGCAAGAGGAGGAAACACCAAGTTTGGTGGAAGGTTTTGGAC
AGCAGATTCAGAGCAGATCTGGTGAGTCAAGGACTGGAGAGGATGCTCTGGGCCCGCCAGAAGAAGGAGC
GCATATTGAAGAAGATATATGTTCCCGTCCAGGAGAGGGTGATGTTTCCTGGGAAAGGAAGCTGGCCACA
CCTGTCCCTAGAACCCATTGGAGAACTGGCTCCCATCCCCATCACTGGGGCAGACGCTATGGACATATTA
AACACGGGAGAAAAGATCTTTGTATTCAGAAGCCCAAGGGAGCCCGAGATCTCTTTGCGTGTTCCTCCCA
GGAGGAAAAAGAATTTCCTGAATGCCAAGAAGGCCAACAGGGCCTTGGGCTTGGACACGCGTGGCGATGA
GAACCTGTACTTTCAGGGCGGTATGGTGAGCAAGGGCGAGGAGCTGTTCACCGGGGTGGTGCCCATCCTG
GTCGAGCTGGACGGCGACGTAAACGGCCACAAGTTCAGCGTGTCCGGCGAGGGCGAGGGCGATGCCACCT
ACGGCAAGCTGACCCTGAAGTTCATCTGCACCACCGGCAAGCTGCCCGTGCCCTGGCCCACCCTCGTGAC
CACCTTCGGCTACGGCCTGCAGTGCTTCGCCCGCTACCCCGACCACATGAAGCAGCACGACTTCTTCAAG
TCCGCCATGCCCGAAGGCTACGTCCAGGAGCGCACCATCTTCTTCAAGGACGACGGCAACTACAAGACCC
GCGCCGAGGTGAAGTTCGAGGGCGACACCCTGGTGAACCGCATCGAGCTGAAGGGCATCGACTTCAAGGA
GGACGGCAACATCCTGGGGCACAAGCTGGAGTACAACTACAACAGCCACAACGTCTATATCATGGCCGAC
AAGCAGAAGAACGGCATCAAGGTGAACTTCAAGATCCGCCACAACATCGAGGACGGCAGCGTGCAGCTCG
CCGACCACTACCAGCAGAACACCCCCATCGGCGACGGCCCCGTGCTGCTGCCCGACAACCACTACCTGAG
CTACCAGTCCGCCCTGAGCAAAGACCCCAACGAGAAGCGCGATCACATGGTCCTGCTGGAGTTCGTGACC
GCCGCCGGGATCACTCTCGGCATGGACGAGCTGTACAAGACGCGTGGCGGAACACCAGGATCTGGCGGAG
ATTACAAGGACGACGATGACAAGTGAGTCGAGATATCTAGACCCAGCTTTCTTGTACAAAGTGGTTGATA
TCCAGCACAGTGGCGGCCGCTCGAGTCTAGAGGGCCCGCGGTTCGAAGGTAAGCCTATCCCTAACCCTCT
CCTCGGTCTCGATTCTACGCGTACCGGTTAGTAATGAGTTTAAACCCGCTGATCAGCCTCGACTGTGCCT
TCTAGTTGCCAGCCATCTGTTGTTTGCCCCTCCCCCGTGCCTTCCTTGACCCTGGAAGGTGCCACTCCCA
CTGTCCTTTCCTAATAAAATGAGGAAATTGCATCGCATTGTCTGAGTAGGTGTCATTCTATTCTGGGGGG
TGGGGTGGGGCAGGACAGCAAGGGGGAGGATTGGGAAGACAATAGCAGGCATGCTGGGGATGCGGTGGGC
TCTATGGCTTCTGAGGCGGAAAGAACCAGCTGGGGCTCTAGGGGGTATCCCC
[124 nt withheld, positions 6423-6546]
C
[91 nt withheld, positions 6548-6638]
AGGGTGATGGTTCACGTACCTAGAAGTTCCTATTCCGAAGTTCCTATTCTCTAGAAAGTATAGGAACTTC
CTTGGCCAAAAAGCCTGAACTCACCGCGACGTCTGTCGAGAAGTTTCTGATCGAAAAGTTCGACAGCGTC
TCCGACCTGATGCAGCTCTCGGAGGGCGAAGAATCTCGTGCTTTCAGCTTCGATGTAGGAGGGCGTGGAT
ATGTCCTGCGGGTAAATAGCTGCGCCGATGGTTTCTACAAAGATCGTTATGTTTATCGGCACTTTGCATC
GGCCGCGCTCCCGATTCCGGAAGTGCTTGACATTGGGGAATTCAGCGAGAGCCTGACCTATTGCATCTCC
CGCCGTGCACAGGGTGTCACGTTGCAAGACCTGCCTGAAACCGAACTGCCCGCTGTTCTGCAGCCGGTCG
CGGAGGCCATGGATGCGATCGCTGCGGCCGATCTTAGCCAGACGAGCGGGTTCGGCCCATTCGGACCGCA
AGGAATCGGTCAATACACTACATGGCGTGATTTCATATGCGCGATTGCTGATCCCCATGTGTATCACTGG
CAAACTGTGATGGACGACACCGTCAGTGCGTCCGTCGCGCAGGCTCTCGATGAGCTGATGCTTTGGGCCG
AGGACTGCCCCGAAGTCCGGCACCTCGTGCACGCGGATTTCGGCTCCAACAATGTCCTGACGGACAATGG
CCGCATAACAGCGGTCATTGACTGGAGCGAGGCGATGTTCGGGGATTCCCAATACGAGGTCGCCAACATC
TTCTTCTGGAGGCCGTGGTTGGCTTGTATGGAGCAGCAGACGCGCTACTTCGAGCGGAGGCATCCGGAGC
TTGCAGGATCGCCGCGGCTCCGGGCGTATATGCTCCGCATTGGTCTTGACCAACTCTATCAGAGCTTGGT
TGACGGCAATTTCGATGATGCAGCTTGGGCGCAGGGTCGATGCGACGCAATCGTCCGATCCGGAGCCGGG
ACTGTCGGGCGTACACAAATCGCCCGCAGAAGCGCGGCCGTCTGGACCGATGGCTGTGTAGAAGTACTCG
CCGATAGTGGAAACCGACGCCCCAGCACTCGTCCGAGGGCAAAGGAATAGCACGTACTACGAGATTTCGA
TTCCACCGCCGCCTTCTATGAAAGGTTGGGCTTCGGAATCGTTTTCCGGGACGCCGGCTGGATGATCCTC
CAGCGCGGGGATCTCATGCTGGAGTTCTTCGCCCACCCCAACTTGTTTATTGCAGCTTATAATGGTTACA
AATAAAGCAATAGCATCACAAATTTCACAAATAAAGCATTTTTTTCACTGCATTCTAGTTGTGGTTTGTC
CAAACTCATCAATGTATCTTATCATGTCTGTATACCGTCGACCTCTAGCTAGAGCTTGGCGTAATCATGG
TCATAGCTGTTTCCTGTGTGAAATTGTTATCCGCTCACAATTCCACACAACATACGAGCCGGAAGCATAA
AGTGTAAAGCCTGGGGTGCCTAATGAGTGAGCTAACTCACATTAATTGCGTTGCGCTCACTGCCCGCTTT
CCAGTCGGGAAACCTGTCGTGCCAGCTGCATTAATGAATCGGCCAACGCGCGGGGAGAGGCGGTTTGCGT
ATTGGGCGCTCTTCCGCTTCCTCGCTCACTGACTCGCTGCGCTCGGTCGTTCGGCTGCGGCGAGCGGTAT
CAGCTCACTCAAAGGCGGTAATACGGTTATCCACAGAATCAGGGGATAACGCAGGAAAGAACATGTGAGC
AAAAGGCCAGCAAAAGGCCAGGAACCGTAAAAAGGCCGCGTTGCTGGCGTTTTTCCATAGGCTCCGCCCC
CCTGACGAGCATCACAAAAATCGACGCTCAAGTCAGAGGTGGCGAAACCCGACAGGACTATAAAGATACC
AGGCGTTTCCCCCTGGAAGCTCCCTCGTGCGCTCTCCTGTTCCGACCCTGCCGCTTACCGGATACCTGTC
CGCCTTTCTCCCTTCGGGAAGCGTGGCGCTTTCTCATAGCTCACGCTGTAGGTATCTCAGTTCGGTGTAG
GTCGTTCGCTCCAAGCTGGGCTGTGTGCACGAACCCCCCGTTCAGCCCGACCGCTGCGCCTTATCCGGTA
ACTATCGTCTTGAGTCCAACCCGGTAAGACACGACTTATCGCCACTGGCAGCAGCCACTGGTAACAGGAT
TAGCAGAGCGAGGTATGTAGGCGGTGCTACAGAGTTCTTGAAGTGGTGGCCTAACTACGGCTACACTAGA
AGAACAGTATTTGGTATCTGCGCTCTGCTGAAGCCAGTTACCTTCGGAAAAAGAGTTGGTAGCTCTTGAT
CCGGCAAACAAACCACCGCTGGTAGCGGTGGTTTTTTTGTTTGCAAGCAGCAGATTACGCGCAGAAAAAA
AGGATCTCAAGAAGATCCTTTGATCTTTTCTACGGGGTCTGACGCTCAGTGGAACGAAAACTCACGTTAA
GGGATTTTGGTCATGAGATTATCAAAAAGGATCTTCACCTAGATCCTTTTAAATTAAAAATGAAGTTTTA
AATCAATCTAAAGTATATATGAGTAAACTTGGTCTGACAGTTACCAATGCTTAATCAGTGAGGCACCTAT
CTCAGCGATCTGTCTATTTCGTTCATCCATAGTTGCCTGACTCCCCGTCGTGTAGATAACTACGATACGG
GAGGGCTTACCATCTGGCCCCAGTGCTGCAATGATACCGCGAGACCCACGCTCACCGGCTCCAGATTTAT
CAGCAATAAACCAGCCAGCCGGAAGGGCCGAGCGCAGAAGTGGTCCTGCAACTTTATCCGCCTCCATCCA
GTCTATTAATTGTTGCCGGGAAGCTAGAGTAAGTAGTTCGCCAGTTAATAGTTTGCGCAACGTTGTTGCC
ATTGCTACAGGCATCGTGGTGTCACGCTCGTCGTTTGGTATGGCTTCATTCAGCTCCGGTTCCCAACGAT
CAAGGCGAGTTACATGATCCCCCATGTTGTGCAAAAAAGCGGTTAGCTCCTTCGGTCCTCCGATCGTTGT
CAGAAGTAAGTTGGCCGCAGTGTTATCACTCATGGTTATGGCAGCACTGCATAATTCTCTTACTGTCATG
CCATCCGTAAGATGCTTTTCTGTGACTGGTGAGTACTCAACCAAGTCATTCTGAGAATAGTGTATGCGGC
GACCGAGTTGCTCTTGCCCGGCGTCAATACGGGATAATACCGCGCCACATAGCAGAACTTTAAAAGTGCT
CATCATTGGAAAACGTTCTTCGGGGCGAAAACTCTCAAGGATCTTACCGCTGTTGAGATCCAGTTCGATG
TAACCCACTCGTGCACCCAACTGATCTTCAGCATCTTTTACTTTCACCAGCGTTTCTGGGTGAGCAAAAA
CAGGAAGGCAAAATGCCGCAAAAAAGGGAATAAGGGCGACACGGAAATGTTGAATACTCATACTCTTCCT
TTTTCAATATTATTGAAGCATTTATCAGGGTTATTGTCTCATGAGCGGATACATATTTGAATGTATTTAG
AAAAATAAACAAATAGGGGTTCCGCGCACATTTCCCCGAAAAGTGCCACCTGACGTCGACGGATCGGGAG
ATCTCCCGATCCCCTATGGTGCACTCTCAGTACAATCTGCTCTGATGCCGCATAGTTAAGCCAGTATCTG
CTCCCTGCTTGTGTGTTGGAGGTCGCTGAGTAGTGCGCGAGCAAAATTTAAGCTACAACAAGGCAAGGCT
TGACCGACAATTGCATGAAGAATCTGCTTAGGGTTAGGCGTTTTGCGCTGCTTCG
Features (pLannotate 1.2.2; 25 found; start..end, strand, type, name):
     27..45      +  enhancer       CMV enhancer (fragment): human cytomegalovirus immediate early enhancer
     70..136     +  CDS            small t antigen (fragment): SV40 (simian virus 40) small t antigen
    143..1321    +  promoter       EF-1α promoter: strong constitutive promoter for human elongation factor EF-1α
   1338..1356    +  promoter       T7 promoter: promoter for bacteriophage T7 RNA polymerase
   1435..1459    +  protein_bind   attB1: mutant version of attB; recombination site for the Gateway® BP reaction BP Clonase™
   1507..5166    +  CDS            Evc2: LBN_MOUSE - Also known as Lbn. Experimental evidence at protein level: Swiss-Prot protein existence level 1. Component of the EvC complex that positively regulates ciliary Hedgehog (Hh) signaling (PubMed:21356043, PubMed:24582806). Plays a critical role in bone formation and skeletal development (PubMed:21356043). May be involved in early embryonic morphogenesis (PubMed:21356043). From Mus musculus (Mouse).
   5203..5919    +  CDS            EYFP: EYFP is a basic (constitutively fluorescent) green/yellow fluorescent protein published in 1996, derived from Aequorea victoria. It is reported to be a very rapidly-maturing weak dimer with high acid sensitivity.
   5950..5973    +  CDS            FLAG: FLAG® epitope tag, followed by an enterokinase cleavage site
   5991..6015    -  protein_bind   attB2: mutant version of attB; recombination site for the Gateway® BP reaction BP Clonase™
   6068..6109    +  CDS            V5 tag: epitope tag from simian virus 5
   6153..6377    +  polyA_signal   bGH poly(A) signal: bovine growth hormone polyadenylation signal
   6381..6402    +  promoter       SV40 promoter (fragment): SV40 enhancer and early promoter
   6423..6656    +  rep_origin     f1 ori (fragment) (sequence partly withheld): f1 bacteriophage origin of replication; arrow indicates direction of (+) strand synthesis
   6661..6708    +  protein_bind   FRT: FLP-mediated recombination occurs in the 8-bp core sequence TCTAGAAA (Turan and Bode, 2011). FLP recombinase from the Saccharomyces cerevisiae 2μ plasmid
   6716..7738    +  CDS            HygR: aminoglycoside phosphotransferase from E. coli; aph(4)-Ia; confers resistance to hygromycin
   7748..7873    +  CDS            ble (fragment): BLE_KLEPN - Experimental evidence at protein level: Swiss-Prot protein existence level 1. Binding protein with a strong affinity to the bleomycin family of antibiotics. Binds to CL990; an antimitotic-antibiotic compound. From Klebsiella pneumoniae.
   7868..7989    +  polyA_signal   SV40 poly(A) signal: SV40 polyadenylation signal
   8062..8078    -  protein_bind   lac operator: The lac repressor binds to the lac operator to inhibit transcription in E. coli. This inhibition can be relieved by adding lactose or isopropyl-β-D-thiogalactopyranoside (IPTG). lac repressor encoded by lacI
   8086..8116    -  promoter       lac promoter: promoter for the E. coli lac operon
   8131..8152    -  protein_bind   CAP binding site: CAP binding activates transcription in the presence of cAMP. E. coli catabolite activator protein
   8165..8257    -  CDS            lacI (fragment): lac repressor; lacI; The lac repressor binds to the lac operator to inhibit transcription in E. coli. This inhibition can be relieved by adding lactose or isopropyl-β-D-thiogalactopyranoside (IPTG).
   8440..9028    -  rep_origin     ori: high-copy-number ColE1/pMB1/pBR322/pUC origin of replication
   9199..10059   -  CDS            AmpR: β-lactamase; bla; confers resistance to ampicillin, carbenicillin, and related antibiotics
  10060..10164   -  promoter       AmpR promoter: bla
  10223..10275   -  misc_feature   bom (fragment): basis of mobility region from pBR322
