[The description below was written by a language model from this plasmid's Addgene catalogue record and pLannotate feature annotations shown in this document.]
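Description:
pEF5/FRT-DEST EVC2-TEV-YFP-Flag is a mammalian expression plasmid built on Invitrogen's pEF5/FRT/V5-DEST Gateway destination backbone. It carries the mouse Ellis van Creveld syndrome 2 (Evc2) coding sequence, a component of the EvC complex that positively regulates Hedgehog signalling at primary cilia. In bacteria it is maintained at high copy through a ColE1/pUC-type origin and selected with ampicillin (AmpR under its bla promoter). A partial f1 origin is also annotated.

The Evc2 open reading frame sits between attB1 and attB2 sites, the scars left by Gateway recombination into the destination vector. It is driven by the strong constitutive human EF-1α promoter and terminated by the bGH polyadenylation signal. A T7 promoter lies just upstream of the insert. The protein is fused at its C terminus to EYFP and a FLAG epitope. The catalogue also lists a TEV protease site between Evc2 and YFP, though this short element is not separately annotated in the feature table. This tag arrangement allows fluorescence imaging and epitope-based detection or purification, with the option of cleaving the tag from the protein. The backbone's V5 tag lies beyond attB2, and whether it is translated is not stated.

Downstream, an FRT site directly precedes a hygromycin resistance gene that has an SV40 poly(A) signal but no complete promoter of its own. This is the Flp-In design, in which FLP-mediated recombination into a genomic FRT site in a suitable host line activates hygromycin resistance and yields isogenic, single-site stable cell lines. The sequenced record is 10,403 nt, somewhat shorter than the roughly 12,000 bp given in the catalogue.
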