Addgene plasmid #41004: pEF5/FRT-DEST EVC2-TEV-YFP-Flag
Depositing lab: Rajat Rohatgi. Depositing organization: Stanford University. Publication: A Smoothened-Evc2 Complex Transduces the Hedgehog Signal at Primary Cilia. Dorn KV, Hughes CE, Rohatgi R. Dev Cell. 2012 Sep 12. pii: S1534-5807(12)00323-1. doi: 10.1016/j.devcel.2012.07.004. PubMed 22981989.
Backbone
  Vector backbone: pEF5/FRT/V5-DEST
  Backbone manufacturer: Invitrogen
  Backbone size w/o insert (bp): 7500
  Total vector size (bp): 12000
  Vector type: Mammalian Expression
  Selectable markers: Hygromycin
Growth in bacteria
  Bacterial resistance: Ampicillin, 100 μg/mL
  Growth temperature: 37°C
  Growth strain: DH5alpha
  Copy number: High Copy
Gene/Insert
  Gene/Insert name: Ellis van Creveld syndrome 2 (alt name: EVC2)
  Species: M. musculus (mouse)
  Insert size (bp): 3659
  Entrez Gene: EVC2 (a.k.a. LBN, WAD)
  Tag / fusion protein: TEV-YFP-Flag (C terminal on insert)
Terms and licenses: Academic/Nonprofit Terms; Industry Terms: Not Available to Industry
How to cite: pEF5/FRT-DEST EVC2-TEV-YFP-Flag was a gift from Rajat Rohatgi (Addgene plasmid # 41004 ; http://n2t.net/addgene:41004 ; RRID:Addgene_41004)
